Addgene plasmid #181769: AiP939-pX330-Ctxn3
Purpose: CRISPR/Cas9 guide vector
Depositing lab: Tanya Daigle. Depositing organization: Allen Institute.
Backbone
  Vector backbone: pX330
  Backbone manufacturer: Feng Zhang
  Vector type: Mammalian Expression, CRISPR
Growth in bacteria
  Bacterial resistance: Ampicillin, 100 μg/mL
  Growth temperature: 37°C
  Growth strain: NEB Stable
  Copy number: High Copy
Gene/Insert
  Gene/Insert name: Ctxn3 guide
  gRNA/shRNA sequence: aggaagatttgctccttggg
  Species: humanized S. pyogenes Cas9
  Cloning method: Restriction Enzyme; 5′ cloning site unknown (unknown if destroyed)
Terms and licenses: Academic/Nonprofit Terms; Industry Terms: Not Available to Industry
How to cite: AiP939-pX330-Ctxn3 was a gift from Tanya Daigle (Addgene plasmid # 181769 ; http://n2t.net/addgene:181769 ; RRID:Addgene_181769)
