[The description below was written by a language model from this plasmid's Addgene catalogue record and pLannotate feature annotations shown in this document.]
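Description:
AiP939-pX330-Ctxn3 is a mammalian CRISPR/Cas9 expression plasmid built on the pX330 backbone, which delivers both a single guide RNA and the nuclease from one vector. It is propagated in bacteria as a high-copy plasmid through a ColE1/pUC-type origin and selected with ampicillin via the β-lactamase (AmpR) gene. An f1 phage origin is also present, along with short remnants of pBR322 bom and rop sequences. A single AAV2 inverted terminal repeat is annotated downstream of the expression cassette. With only one ITR detected, the record gives no indication that the plasmid is intended for AAV packaging.

The payload consists of two transcription units. A human U6 RNA polymerase III promoter drives a 20-nucleotide guide labelled as targeting Ctxn3, fused to the S. pyogenes gRNA scaffold; a second partial scaffold fragment is annotated immediately after it. Downstream, a hybrid promoter made of the CMV enhancer, the chicken β-actin promoter and a hybrid CBA/MVM intron drives humanized S. pyogenes Cas9. The annotation tool splits the Cas9 coding sequence into adjoining N- and C-terminal portions, but they are contiguous and so appear to form a full-length open reading frame. Cas9 carries a C-terminal nucleoplasmin bipartite nuclear localization signal and is terminated by a bovine growth hormone polyadenylation signal. The stretch between the intron and the Cas9 annotation is unannotated, so any N-terminal tag or NLS there is not documented.

Transfection into mammalian cells would co-express Cas9 and the guide to cut at the Ctxn3 locus. The record describes the purpose only as a CRISPR/Cas9 guide vector and does not state the target species, the exact site within the locus, or whether the cut is meant for knockout or for knock-in with a donor.
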