Features (pLannotate 1.2.2; 18 found; start..end, strand, type, name):
      1..241     +  promoter       U6 promoter: RNA polymerase III promoter for human U6 snRNA
    271..346     +  misc_RNA       gRNA scaffold: guide RNA scaffold for the Streptococcus pyogenes CRISPR/Cas9 system
    353..396     +  misc_RNA       gRNA scaffold (fragment): guide RNA scaffold for the Streptococcus pyogenes CRISPR/Cas9 system
    443..728     +  enhancer       CMV enhancer: human cytomegalovirus immediate early enhancer; contains an 18-bp deletion relative to the standard CMV enhancer
    730..1007    +  promoter       chicken β-actin promoter: No description available
   1008..1235    +  intron         hybrid intron: hybrid between chicken β-actin (CBA) and minute virus of mice (MMV) introns (Gray et al., 2011)
   1373..2974    +  CDS            Cas9(N): N-terminal portion of Streptococcus pyogenes Cas9 (Zetsche et al., 2015)
   2975..5473    +  CDS            Cas9(C): C-terminal portion of Streptococcus pyogenes Cas9 (Zetsche et al., 2015)
   5474..5521    +  CDS            nucleoplasmin NLS: bipartite nuclear localization signal from nucleoplasmin
   5555..5666    +  polyA_signal   bGH poly(A) signal: bovine growth hormone polyadenylation signal
   5771..5911    +  repeat_region  AAV2 ITR: inverted terminal repeat of adeno-associated virus serotype 2 inverted
   5916..5967    -  misc_feature   bom (fragment): basis of mobility region from pBR322
   5986..6441    +  rep_origin     f1 ori (sequence partly withheld): f1 bacteriophage origin of replication; arrow indicates direction of (+) strand synthesis
   6442..6491    -  misc_feature   bom (fragment): basis of mobility region from pBR322
   6593..6628    -  CDS            rop (fragment): Rop protein, which maintains plasmids at low copy number; rop
   6723..6827    +  promoter       AmpR promoter: bla
   6828..7688    +  CDS            AmpR: β-lactamase; bla; confers resistance to ampicillin, carbenicillin, and related antibiotics
   7859..8447    +  rep_origin     ori: high-copy-number ColE1/pMB1/pBR322/pUC origin of replication
>Addgene plasmid #181769 | AiP939-pX330-Ctxn3 | addgene full sequence | sequence record 356693 | Addgene NGS Result
GAGGGCCTATTTCCCATGATTCCTTCATATTTGCATATACGATACAAGGCTGTTAGAGAGATAATTGGAA
TTAATTTGACTGTAAACACAAAGATATTAGTACAAAATACGTGACGTAGAAAGTAATAATTTCTTGGGTA
GTTTGCAGTTTTAAAATTATGTTTTAAAATGGACTATCATATGCTTACCGTAACTTGAAAGTATTTCGAT
TTCTTGGCTTTATATATCTTGTGGAAAGGACGAAACACCGAGGAAGATTTGCTCCTTGGGGTTTTAGAGC
TAGAAATAGCAAGTTAAAATAAGGCTAGTCCGTTATCAACTTGAAAAAGTGGCACCGAGTCGGTGCTTTT
TTGTTTTAGAGCTAGAAATAGCAAGTTAAAATAAGGCTAGTCCGTTTTTAGCGCGTGCGCCAATTCTGCA
GACAAATGGCTCTAGAGGTACCCGTTACATAACTTACGGTAAATGGCCCGCCTGGCTGACCGCCCAACGA
CCCCCGCCCATTGACGTCAATAGTAACGCCAATAGGGACTTTCCATTGACGTCAATGGGTGGAGTATTTA
CGGTAAACTGCCCACTTGGCAGTACATCAAGTGTATCATATGCCAAGTACGCCCCCTATTGACGTCAATG
ACGGTAAATGGCCCGCCTGGCATTGTGCCCAGTACATGACCTTATGGGACTTTCCTACTTGGCAGTACAT
CTACGTATTAGTCATCGCTATTACCATGGTCGAGGTGAGCCCCACGTTCTGCTTCACTCTCCCCATCTCC
CCCCCCTCCCCACCCCCAATTTTGTATTTATTTATTTTTTAATTATTTTGTGCAGCGATGGGGGCGGGGG
GGGGGGGGGGGCGCGCGCCRGGSGGGGSGGGGSGGGGSGRGGGGSGGGGSGGGGCGAGGCGGAGAGGTGC
GGCGGCAGCCAATCAGAGCGGCGCGCTCCGAAAGTTTCCTTTTATGGCGAGGCGGCGGCGGCGGCGGCCC
TATAAAAAGCGAAGCGCGCGGCGGGCGGGAGTCGCTGCGCGCTGCCTTCGCCCCGTGCCCCGCTCCGCCG
CCGCCTCGCGCCGCCCGCCCCGGCTCTGACTGACCGCGTTACTCCCACAGGTGAGCGGGCGGGACGGCCC
TTCTCCTCCGGGCTGTAATTAGCTGAGCAAGAGGTAAGGGTTTAAGGGATGGTTGGTTGGTGGGGTATTA
ATGTTTAATTACCTGGAGCACCTGCCTGAAATCACTTTTTTTCAGGTTGGACCGGTGCCACCATGGACTA
TAAGGACCACGACGGAGACTACAAGGATCATGATATTGATTACAAAGACGATGACGATAAGATGGCCCCA
AAGAAGAAGCGGAAGGTCGGTATCCACGGAGTCCCAGCAGCCGACAAGAAGTACAGCATCGGCCTGGACA
TCGGCACCAACTCTGTGGGCTGGGCCGTGATCACCGACGAGTACAAGGTGCCCAGCAAGAAATTCAAGGT
GCTGGGCAACACCGACCGGCACAGCATCAAGAAGAACCTGATCGGAGCCCTGCTGTTCGACAGCGGCGAA
ACAGCCGAGGCCACCCGGCTGAAGAGAACCGCCAGAAGAAGATACACCAGACGGAAGAACCGGATCTGCT
ATCTGCAAGAGATCTTCAGCAACGAGATGGCCAAGGTGGACGACAGCTTCTTCCACAGACTGGAAGAGTC
CTTCCTGGTGGAAGAGGATAAGAAGCACGAGCGGCACCCCATCTTCGGCAACATCGTGGACGAGGTGGCC
TACCACGAGAAGTACCCCACCATCTACCACCTGAGAAAGAAACTGGTGGACAGCACCGACAAGGCCGACC
TGCGGCTGATCTATCTGGCCCTGGCCCACATGATCAAGTTCCGGGGCCACTTCCTGATCGAGGGCGACCT
GAACCCCGACAACAGCGACGTGGACAAGCTGTTCATCCAGCTGGTGCAGACCTACAACCAGCTGTTCGAG
GAAAACCCCATCAACGCCAGCGGCGTGGACGCCAAGGCCATCCTGTCTGCCAGACTGAGCAAGAGCAGAC
GGCTGGAAAATCTGATCGCCCAGCTGCCCGGCGAGAAGAAGAATGGCCTGTTCGGAAACCTGATTGCCCT
GAGCCTGGGCCTGACCCCCAACTTCAAGAGCAACTTCGACCTGGCCGAGGATGCCAAACTGCAGCTGAGC
AAGGACACCTACGACGACGACCTGGACAACCTGCTGGCCCAGATCGGCGACCAGTACGCCGACCTGTTTC
TGGCCGCCAAGAACCTGTCCGACGCCATCCTGCTGAGCGACATCCTGAGAGTGAACACCGAGATCACCAA
GGCCCCCCTGAGCGCCTCTATGATCAAGAGATACGACGAGCACCACCAGGACCTGACCCTGCTGAAAGCT
CTCGTGCGGCAGCAGCTGCCTGAGAAGTACAAAGAGATTTTCTTCGACCAGAGCAAGAACGGCTACGCCG
GCTACATTGACGGCGGAGCCAGCCAGGAAGAGTTCTACAAGTTCATCAAGCCCATCCTGGAAAAGATGGA
CGGCACCGAGGAACTGCTCGTGAAGCTGAACAGAGAGGACCTGCTGCGGAAGCAGCGGACCTTCGACAAC
GGCAGCATCCCCCACCAGATCCACCTGGGAGAGCTGCACGCCATTCTGCGGCGGCAGGAAGATTTTTACC
CATTCCTGAAGGACAACCGGGAAAAGATCGAGAAGATCCTGACCTTCCGCATCCCCTACTACGTGGGCCC
TCTGGCCAGGGGAAACAGCAGATTCGCCTGGATGACCAGAAAGAGCGAGGAAACCATCACCCCCTGGAAC
TTCGAGGAAGTGGTGGACAAGGGCGCTTCCGCCCAGAGCTTCATCGAGCGGATGACCAACTTCGATAAGA
ACCTGCCCAACGAGAAGGTGCTGCCCAAGCACAGCCTGCTGTACGAGTACTTCACCGTGTATAACGAGCT
GACCAAAGTGAAATACGTGACCGAGGGAATGAGAAAGCCCGCCTTCCTGAGCGGCGAGCAGAAAAAGGCC
ATCGTGGACCTGCTGTTCAAGACCAACCGGAAAGTGACCGTGAAGCAGCTGAAAGAGGACTACTTCAAGA
AAATCGAGTGCTTCGACTCCGTGGAAATCTCCGGCGTGGAAGATCGGTTCAACGCCTCCCTGGGCACATA
CCACGATCTGCTGAAAATTATCAAGGACAAGGACTTCCTGGACAATGAGGAAAACGAGGACATTCTGGAA
GATATCGTGCTGACCCTGACACTGTTTGAGGACAGAGAGATGATCGAGGAACGGCTGAAAACCTATGCCC
ACCTGTTCGACGACAAAGTGATGAAGCAGCTGAAGCGGCGGAGATACACCGGCTGGGGCAGGCTGAGCCG
GAAGCTGATCAACGGCATCCGGGACAAGCAGTCCGGCAAGACAATCCTGGATTTCCTGAAGTCCGACGGC
TTCGCCAACAGAAACTTCATGCAGCTGATCCACGACGACAGCCTGACCTTTAAAGAGGACATCCAGAAAG
CCCAGGTGTCCGGCCAGGGCGATAGCCTGCACGAGCACATTGCCAATCTGGCCGGCAGCCCCGCCATTAA
GAAGGGCATCCTGCAGACAGTGAAGGTGGTGGACGAGCTCGTGAAAGTGATGGGCCGGCACAAGCCCGAG
AACATCGTGATCGAAATGGCCAGAGAGAACCAGACCACCCAGAAGGGACAGAAGAACAGCCGCGAGAGAA
TGAAGCGGATCGAAGAGGGCATCAAAGAGCTGGGCAGCCAGATCCTGAAAGAACACCCCGTGGAAAACAC
CCAGCTGCAGAACGAGAAGCTGTACCTGTACTACCTGCAGAATGGGCGGGATATGTACGTGGACCAGGAA
CTGGACATCAACCGGCTGTCCGACTACGATGTGGACCATATCGTGCCTCAGAGCTTTCTGAAGGACGACT
CCATCGACAACAAGGTGCTGACCAGAAGCGACAAGAACCGGGGCAAGAGCGACAACGTGCCCTCCGAAGA
GGTCGTGAAGAAGATGAAGAACTACTGGCGGCAGCTGCTGAACGCCAAGCTGATTACCCAGAGAAAGTTC
GACAATCTGACCAAGGCCGAGAGAGGCGGCCTGAGCGAACTGGATAAGGCCGGCTTCATCAAGAGACAGC
TGGTGGAAACCCGGCAGATCACAAAGCACGTGGCACAGATCCTGGACTCCCGGATGAACACTAAGTACGA
CGAGAATGACAAGCTGATCCGGGAAGTGAAAGTGATCACCCTGAAGTCCAAGCTGGTGTCCGATTTCCGG
AAGGATTTCCAGTTTTACAAAGTGCGCGAGATCAACAACTACCACCACGCCCACGACGCCTACCTGAACG
CCGTCGTGGGAACCGCCCTGATCAAAAAGTACCCTAAGCTGGAAAGCGAGTTCGTGTACGGCGACTACAA
GGTGTACGACGTGCGGAAGATGATCGCCAAGAGCGAGCAGGAAATCGGCAAGGCTACCGCCAAGTACTTC
TTCTACAGCAACATCATGAACTTTTTCAAGACCGAGATTACCCTGGCCAACGGCGAGATCCGGAAGCGGC
CTCTGATCGAGACAAACGGCGAAACCGGGGAGATCGTGTGGGATAAGGGCCGGGATTTTGCCACCGTGCG
GAAAGTGCTGAGCATGCCCCAAGTGAATATCGTGAAAAAGACCGAGGTGCAGACAGGCGGCTTCAGCAAA
GAGTCTATCCTGCCCAAGAGGAACAGCGATAAGCTGATCGCCAGAAAGAAGGACTGGGACCCTAAGAAGT
ACGGCGGCTTCGACAGCCCCACCGTGGCCTATTCTGTGCTGGTGGTGGCCAAAGTGGAAAAGGGCAAGTC
CAAGAAACTGAAGAGTGTGAAAGAGCTGCTGGGGATCACCATCATGGAAAGAAGCAGCTTCGAGAAGAAT
CCCATCGACTTTCTGGAAGCCAAGGGCTACAAAGAAGTGAAAAAGGACCTGATCATCAAGCTGCCTAAGT
ACTCCCTGTTCGAGCTGGAAAACGGCCGGAAGAGAATGCTGGCCTCTGCCGGCGAACTGCAGAAGGGAAA
CGAACTGGCCCTGCCCTCCAAATATGTGAACTTCCTGTACCTGGCCAGCCACTATGAGAAGCTGAAGGGC
TCCCCCGAGGATAATGAGCAGAAACAGCTGTTTGTGGAACAGCACAAGCACTACCTGGACGAGATCATCG
AGCAGATCAGCGAGTTCTCCAAGAGAGTGATCCTGGCCGACGCTAATCTGGACAAAGTGCTGTCCGCCTA
CAACAAGCACCGGGATAAGCCCATCAGAGAGCAGGCCGAGAATATCATCCACCTGTTTACCCTGACCAAT
CTGGGAGCCCCTGCCGCCTTCAAGTACTTTGACACCACCATCGACCGGAAGAGGTACACCAGCACCAAAG
AGGTGCTGGACGCCACCCTGATCCACCAGAGCATCACCGGCCTGTACGAGACACGGATCGACCTGTCTCA
GCTGGGAGGCGACAAAAGGCCGGCGGCCACGAAAAAGGCCGGCCAGGCAAAAAAGAAAAAGTAAGAATTC
CTAGAGCTCGCTGATCAGCCTCGACTGTGCCTTCTAGTTGCCAGCCATCTGTTGTTTGCCCCTCCCCCGT
GCCTTCCTTGACCCTGGAAGGTGCCACTCCCACTGTCCTTTCCTAATAAAATGAGGAAATTGCATCGCAT
TGTCTGAGTAGGTGTCATTCTATTCTGGGGGGTGGGGTGGGGCAGGACAGCAAGGGGGAGGATTGGGAAG
AGAATAGCAGGCATGCTGGGGAGCGGCCGCAGGAACCCCTAGTGATGGAGTTGGCCACTCCCTCTCTGCG
CGCTCGCTCGCTCACTGAGGCCGGGCGACCAAAGGTCGCCCGACGCCCGGGCTTTGCCCGGGCGGCCTCA
GTGAGCGAGCGAGCGCGCAGCTGCCTGCAGGGGCGCCTGATGCGGTATTTTCTCCTTACGCATCTGTGCG
GTATTTCACACCGCATA
[95 nt withheld, positions 5968-6062]
T
[46 nt withheld, positions 6064-6109]
C
[141 nt withheld, positions 6111-6251]
CCTTTGACGTTGGAGTCCACGTTCTTT
[37 nt withheld, positions 6279-6315]
ACTCTATCTCGGGCTATTCTTTTGATTTATAAGGGATTTTGCCGATTTCGGTCTATTGGTTAAAAAATGA
GCTGATTTAACAAAAATTTAACGCGAATTTTAACAAAATATTAACGTTTACAATTTTATGGTGCACTCTC
AGTACAATCTGCTCTGATGCCGCATAGTTAAGCCAGCCCCGACACCCGCCAACACCCGCTGACGCGCCCT
GACGGGCTTGTCTGCTCCCGGCATCCGCTTACAGACAAGCTGTGACCGTCTCCGGGAGCTGCATGTGTCA
GAGGTTTTCACCGTCATCACCGAAACGCGCGAGACGAAAGGGCCTCGTGATACGCCTATTTTTATAGGTT
AATGTCATGATAATAATGGTTTCTTAGACGTCAGGTGGCACTTTTCGGGGAAATGTGCGCGGAACCCCTA
TTTGTTTATTTTTCTAAATACATTCAAATATGTATCCGCTCATGAGACAATAACCCTGATAAATGCTTCA
ATAATATTGAAAAAGGAAGAGTATGAGTATTCAACATTTCCGTGTCGCCCTTATTCCCTTTTTTGCGGCA
TTTTGCCTTCCTGTTTTTGCTCACCCAGAAACGCTGGTGAAAGTAAAAGATGCTGAAGATCAGTTGGGTG
CACGAGTGGGTTACATCGAACTGGATCTCAACAGCGGTAAGATCCTTGAGAGTTTTCGCCCCGAAGAACG
TTTTCCAATGATGAGCACTTTTAAAGTTCTGCTATGTGGCGCGGTATTATCCCGTATTGACGCCGGGCAA
GAGCAACTCGGTCGCCGCATACACTATTCTCAGAATGACTTGGTTGAGTACTCACCAGTCACAGAAAAGC
ATCTTACGGATGGCATGACAGTAAGAGAATTATGCAGTGCTGCCATAACCATGAGTGATAACACTGCGGC
CAACTTACTTCTGACAACGATCGGAGGACCGAAGGAGCTAACCGCTTTTTTGCACAACATGGGGGATCAT
GTAACTCGCCTTGATCGTTGGGAACCGGAGCTGAATGAAGCCATACCAAACGACGAGCGTGACACCACGA
TGCCTGTAGCAATGGCAACAACGTTGCGCAAACTATTAACTGGCGAACTACTTACTCTAGCTTCCCGGCA
ACAATTAATAGACTGGATGGAGGCGGATAAAGTTGCAGGACCACTTCTGCGCTCGGCCCTTCCGGCTGGC
TGGTTTATTGCTGATAAATCTGGAGCCGGTGAGCGTGGAAGCCGCGGTATCATTGCAGCACTGGGGCCAG
ATGGTAAGCCCTCCCGTATCGTAGTTATCTACACGACGGGGAGTCAGGCAACTATGGATGAACGAAATAG
ACAGATCGCTGAGATAGGTGCCTCACTGATTAAGCATTGGTAACTGTCAGACCAAGTTTACTCATATATA
CTTTAGATTGATTTAAAACTTCATTTTTAATTTAAAAGGATCTAGGTGAAGATCCTTTTTGATAATCTCA
TGACCAAAATCCCTTAACGTGAGTTTTCGTTCCACTGAGCGTCAGACCCCGTAGAAAAGATCAAAGGATC
TTCTTGAGATCCTTTTTTTCTGCGCGTAATCTGCTGCTTGCAAACAAAAAAACCACCGCTACCAGCGGTG
GTTTGTTTGCCGGATCAAGAGCTACCAACTCTTTTTCCGAAGGTAACTGGCTTCAGCAGAGCGCAGATAC
CAAATACTGTTCTTCTAGTGTAGCCGTAGTTAGGCCACCACTTCAAGAACTCTGTAGCACCGCCTACATA
CCTCGCTCTGCTAATCCTGTTACCAGTGGCTGCTGCCAGTGGCGATAAGTCGTGTCTTACCGGGTTGGAC
TCAAGACGATAGTTACCGGATAAGGCGCAGCGGTCGGGCTGAACGGGGGGTTCGTGCACACAGCCCAGCT
TGGAGCGAACGACCTACACCGAACTGAGATACCTACAGCGTGAGCTATGAGAAAGCGCCACGCTTCCCGA
AGGGAGAAAGGCGGACAGGTATCCGGTAAGCGGCAGGGTCGGAACAGGAGAGCGCACGAGGGAGCTTCCA
GGGGGAAACGCCTGGTATCTTTATAGTCCTGTCGGGTTTCGCCACCTCTGACTTGAGCGTCGATTTTTGT
GATGCTCGTCAGGGGGGCGGAGCCTATGGAAAAACGCCAGCAACGCGGCCTTTTTACGGTTCCTGGCCTT
TTGCTGGCCTTTTGCTCACATGT
